>Addgene plasmid #204786 | SARS-CoV-2 Mpro protease (T190I mutant - clinical mutant); aliases: 3CLpro, 3C-like | addgene full sequence | sequence record 416374 | Addgene NGS Result
ATCAAATTCAGCCGATAGCGGAACGGGAAGGCGACTGGAGTGCCATGTCCGGTTTTCAACAAACCATGCA
AATGCTGAATGAGGGCATCGTTCCCACTGCGATGCTGGTTGCCAACGATCAGATGGCGCTGGGCGCAATG
CGCGCCATTACCGAGTCCGGGCTGCGCGTTGGTGCGGATATCTCGGTAGTGGGATACGACGATACCGAAG
ACAGCTCATGTTATATCCCGCCGTTAACCACCATCAAACAGGATTTTCGCCTGCTGGGGCAAACCAGCGT
GGACCGCTTGCTGCAACTCTCTCAGGGCCAGGCGGTGAAGGGCAATCAGCTGTTGCCCGTCTCACTGGTG
AAAAGAAAAACCACCCTGGCGCCCAATACGCAAACCGCCTCTCCCCGCGCGTTGGCCGATTCATTAATGC
AGCTGGCACGACAGGTTTCCCGACTGGAAAGCGGGCAGTGAGCGCAACGCAATTAATGTAAGTTAGCTCA
CTCATTAGGCACCGGGATCTCGACCGATGCCCTTGAGAGCCTTCAACCCAGTCAGCTCCTTCCGGTGGGC
GCGGGGCATGACTATCGTCGCCGCACTTATGACTGTCTTCTTTATCATGCAACTCGTAGGACAGGTGCCG
GCAGCGCTCTGGGTCATTTTCGGCGAGGACCGCTTTCGCTGGAGCGCGACGATGATCGGCCTGTCGCTTG
CGGTATTCGGAATCTTGCACGCCCTCGCTCAAGCCTTCGTCACTGGTCCCGCCACCAAACGTTTCGGCGA
GAAGCAGGCCATTATCGCCGGCATGGCGGCCCCACGGGTGCGCATGATCGTGCTCCTGTCGTTGAGGACC
CGGCTAGGCTGGCGGGGTTGCCTTACTGGTTAGCAGAATGAATCACCGATACGCGAGCGAACGTGAAGCG
ACTGCTGCTGCAAAACGTCTGCGACCTGAGCAACAACATGAATGGTCTTCGGTTTCCGTGTTTCGTAAAG
TCTGGAAACGCGGAAGTCAGCGCCCTGCACCATTATGTTCCGGATCTGCATCGCAGGATGCTGCTGGCTA
CCCTGTGGAACACCTACATCTGTATTAACGAAGCGCTGGCATTGACCCTGAGTGATTTTTCTCTGGTCCC
GCCGCATCCATACCGCCAGTTGTTTACCCTCACAACGTTCCAGTAACCGGGCATGTTCATCATCAGTAAC
CCGTATCGTGAGCATCCTCTCTCGTTTCATCGGTATCATTACCCCCATGAACAGAAATCCCCCTTACACG
GAGGCATCAGTGACCAAACAGGAAAAAACCGCCCTTAACATGGCCCGCTTTATCAGAAGCCAGACATTAA
CGCTTCTGGAGAAACTCAACGAGCTGGACGCGGATGAACAGGCAGACATCTGTGAATCGCTTCACGACCA
CGCTGATGAGCTTTACCGCAGCTGCCTCGCGCGTTTCGGTGATGACGGTGAAAACCTCTGACACATGCAG
CTCCCGGAGACGGTCACAGCTTGTCTGTAAGCGGATGCCGGGAGCAGACAAGCCCGTCAGGGCGCGTCAG
CGGGTGTTGGCGGGTGTCGGGGCGCAGCCATGACCCAGTCACGTAGCGATAGCGGAGTGTATACTGGCTT
AACTATGCGGCATCAGAGCAGATTGTACTGAGAGTGCACCATTGCGGTGTGAAATACCGCACAGATGCGT
AAGGAGAAAATACCGCATCAGGCGCTCTTCCGCTTCCTCGCTCACTGACTCGCTGCGCTCGGTCGTTCGG
CTGCGGCGAGCGGTATCAGCTCACTCAAAGGCGGTAATACGGTTATCCACAGAATCAGGGGATAACGCAG
GAAAGAACATGTGAGCAAAAGGCCAGCAAAAGGCCAGGAACCGTAAAAAGGCCGCGTTGCTGGCGTTTTT
CCATAGGCTCCGCCCCCCTGACGAGCATCACAAAAATCGACGCTCAAGTCAGAGGTGGCGAAACCCGACA
GGACTATAAAGATACCAGGCGTTTCCCCCTGGAAGCTCCCTCGTGCGCTCTCCTGTTCCGACCCTGCCGC
TTACCGGATACCTGTCCGCCTTTCTCCCTTCGGGAAGCGTGGCGCTTTCTCATAGCTCACGCTGTAGGTA
TCTCAGTTCGGTGTAGGTCGTTCGCTCCAAGCTGGGCTGTGTGCACGAACCCCCCGTTCAGCCCGACCGC
TGCGCCTTATCCGGTAACTATCGTCTTGAGTCCAACCCGGTAAGACACGACTTATCGCCACTGGCAGCAG
CCACTGGTAACAGGATTAGCAGAGCGAGGTATGTAGGCGGTGCTACAGAGTTCTTGAAGTGGTGGCCTAA
CTACGGCTACACTAGAAGGACAGTATTTGGTATCTGCGCTCTGCTGAAGCCAGTTACCTTCGGAAAAAGA
GTTGGTAGCTCTTGATCCGGCAAACAAACCACCGCTGGTAGCGGTGGTTTTTTTGTTTGCAAGCAGCAGA
TTACGCGCAGAAAAAAAGGATCTCAAGAAGATCCTTTGATCTTTTCTACGGGGTCTGACGCTCAGTGGAA
CGAAAACTCACGTTAAGGGATTTTGGTCATGAACAATAAAACTGTCTGCTTACATAAACAGTAATACAAG
GGGTGTTATGAGCCATATTCAACGGGAAACGTCTTGCTCTAGGCCGCGATTAAATTCCAACATGGATGCT
GATTTATATGGGTATAAATGGGCTCGCGATAATGTCGGGCAATCAGGTGCGACAATCTATCGATTGTATG
GGAAGCCCGATGCGCCAGAGTTGTTTCTGAAACATGGCAAAGGTAGCGTTGCCAATGATGTTACAGATGA
GATGGTCAGACTAAACTGGCTGACGGAATTTATGCCTCTTCCGACCATCAAGCATTTTATCCGTACTCCT
GATGATGCATGGTTACTCACCACTGCGATCCCCGGGAAAACAGCATTCCAGGTATTAGAAGAATATCCTG
ATTCAGGTGAAAATATTGTTGATGCGCTGGCAGTGTTCCTGCGCCGGTTGCATTCGATTCCTGTTTGTAA
TTGTCCTTTTAACAGCGATCGCGTATTTCGTCTCGCTCAGGCGCAATCACGAATGAATAACGGTTTGGTT
GATGCGAGTGATTTTGATGACGAGCGTAATGGCTGGCCTGTTGAACAAGTCTGGAAAGAAATGCATAAAC
TTTTGCCATTCTCACCGGATTCAGTCGTCACTCATGGTGATTTCTCACTTGATAACCTTATTTTTGACGA
GGGGAAATTAATAGGTTGTATTGATGTTGGACGAGTCGGAATCGCAGACCGATACCAGGATCTTGCCATC
CTATGGAACTGCCTCGGTGAGTTTTCTCCTTCATTACAGAAACGGCTTTTTCAAAAATATGGTATTGATA
ATCCTGATATGAATAAATTGCAGTTTCATTTGATGCTCGATGAGTTTTTCTAAGAATTAATTCATGAGCG
GATACATATTTGAATGTATTTAGAAAAATAAACAAATAGGGGTTCCGCGCACATTTCCCCGAAAAGTGCC
ACCTAAATTGTAAGCGTTAATATTTTGTTAAAATTCGCGTTAAATTTTTGTTAAATCAGCTCATTTTTTA
ACCAATAGGCCGAAATCGGCAAAATCCCTTATAAATCAAAAGAATAGACCGAGATAGGGT
[37 nt withheld, positions 3631-3667]
AAAGAACGTGGACTCCAACGTCAAAGG
[49 nt withheld, positions 3695-3743]
T
[91 nt withheld, positions 3745-3835]
G
[124 nt withheld, positions 3837-3960]
CCCATTCGCCAATCCGGATATAGTTCCTCCTTTCAGCAAAAAACCCCTCAAGACCCGTTTAGAGGCCCCA
AGGGGTTATGCTAGTTATTGCTCAGCGGTGGCAGCAGCCAACTCAGCTTCCTTTCGGGCTTTGTTAGCAG
CCGGATCTCAGTGGTGGTGGTGGTGGTGACCCGACGCGGTTATTGGAAAGTAACACCTGAGCATTGTCTA
ACAACATCAAAAGGTGTAAATTCATCTTCTAATAAAGCACTACCCAATATGGTACGTCCATTCATACCAT
TTTGCAGTAATTCTTTTAATGAAGCACACATATCTAAAACGGCAATTCCAGTTTGAGCAGAAAGAGGTCC
TAGTATGTCAACATGGTCTTGTGTTAGAGGTTCATAATTGTACTTCATAGCCACAAGGTTAAAGTCATTA
AGAGTTGTGGTAAATCGATTGAGAAACCACCTGTCTCCATTTATAACAGCAGCGTACAACCAAGCTAAAA
CATTAACTGTAATAGTTGTGTCCGTACCAGCTGCTTGTGCAATTTGCCTGTCAACAAAAGGTCCATAAAA
GTTACCTTCTAAGTCTGTGCCAGCATGAACTCCAGTTGGTAATTCCATATGGTGCATGTAACAAAAAGAG
ACACAGTCATAATCTATGTTAAAACCAACACTACCACATGAACCATTAAGGAATGAACCCTTAATAGTGA
AATTGGGCCTCATAGCACATTGGTAAACACCAGATGGTGAACCATTGTAACAAGCTAACACTGAAAAAGT
CTGTCCTGGTTGAATGCGAACAAACTTATACTTAGGTGTCTTAGGATTGGCTGTATCAACCTTAAGCTTA
AGTACACAATTTTGCATAGAATGTCCAATAACCCTGAGTTGAACATTACCAGCCTGTACCAAGAAATTAT
GATTAGACTTACGAATGAGTAAATCTTCATAATTAGGGTTAAGCATGTCTTCAGAGGTGCAGATCACATG
TCTTGGACAGTAAACTACGTCATCAAGCCAAAGACCGTTAAGTGTAGTTGTACCACAAGTTACTTGTACC
ATACAACCCTCAACTTTACCAGATGGGAATGCCATTTTTCTAAAACCACTCTGCAGCACGGCTGACATGG
CGCCCTGAAAATAAAGATTCTCAGTAGTGGGGATGTCGTAATCGCTCATGGGGTGATGGTGATGGTGATG
TTTCATGGTATATCTCCTTCTTAAAGTTAAACAAAATTATTTCTAGAGGGGAATTGTTATCCGCTCACAA
TTCCCCTATAGTGAGTCGTATTAATTTCGCGGGATCGAGATCTCGATCCTCTACGCCGGACGCATCGTGG
CCGGCATCACCGGCGCCACAGGTGCGGTTGCTGGCGCCTATATCGCCGACATCACCGATGGGGAAGATCG
GGCTCGCCACTTCGGGCTCATGAGCGCTTGTTTCGGCGTGGGTATGGTGGCAGGCCCCGTGGCCGGGGGA
CTGTTGGGCGCCATCTCCTTGCATGCACCATTCCTTGCGGCGGCGGTGCTCAACGGCCTCAACCTACTAC
TGGGCTGCTTCCTAATGCAGGAGTCGCATAAGGGAGAGCGTCGAGATCCCGGACACCATCGAATGGCGCA
AAACCTTTCGCGGTATGGCATGATAGCGCCCGGAAGAGAGTCAATTCAGGGTGGTGAATGTGAAACCAGT
AACGTTATACGATGTCGCAGAGTATGCCGGTGTCTCTTATCAGACCGTTTCCCGCGTGGTGAACCAGGCC
AGCCACGTTTCTGCGAAAACGCGGGAAAAAGTGGAAGCGGCGATGGCGGAGCTGAATTACATTCCCAACC
GCGTGGCACAACAACTGGCGGGCAAACAGTCGTTGCTGATTGGCGTTGCCACCTCCAGTCTGGCCCTGCA
CGCGCCGTCGCAAATTGTCGCGGCGATTAAATCTCGCGCCGATCAACTGGGTGCCAGCGTGGTGGTGTCG
ATGGTAGAACGAAGCGGCGTCGAAGCCTGTAAAGCGGCGGTGCACAATCTTCTCGCGCAACGCGTCAGTG
GGCTGATCATTAACTATCCGCTGGATGACCAGGATGCCATTGCTGTGGAAGCTGCCTGCACTAATGTTCC
GGCGTTATTTCTTGATGTCTCTGACCAGACACCCATCAACAGTATTATTTTCTCCCATGAAGACGGTACG
CGACTGGGCGTGGAGCATCTGGTCGCATTGGGTCACCAGCAAATCGCGCTGTTAGCGGGCCCATTAAGTT
CTGTCTCGGCGCGTCTGCGTCTGGCTGGCTGGCATAAATATCTCACTCGCA
Features (pLannotate 1.2.2; 19 found; start..end, strand, type, name):
    474..495     +  protein_bind   CAP binding site: CAP binding activates transcription in the presence of cAMP. E. coli catabolite activator protein
    510..801     +  CDS            TcR (fragment): tetracycline efflux protein; tet; confers resistance to tetracycline
    873..1253    -  CDS            YPB1_ECOLX: Protein predicted: Swiss-Prot protein existence level 4. From Escherichia coli.
   1270..1461    +  CDS            rop: Rop protein, which maintains plasmids at low copy number; rop
   1563..1702    +  misc_feature   bom: basis of mobility region from pBR322
   1888..2476    -  rep_origin     ori: high-copy-number ColE1/pMB1/pBR322/pUC origin of replication
   2598..3413    +  CDS            KanR: aminoglycoside phosphotransferase; aph(3')-Ia; confers resistance to kanamycin in bacteria or G418 (Geneticin®) in eukaryotes
   3422..3479    -  promoter       AmpR promoter (fragment): bla
   3532..3960    -  rep_origin     f1 ori (sequence partly withheld): f1 bacteriophage origin of replication; arrow indicates direction of (+) strand synthesis
   3997..4044    -  terminator     T7 terminator: transcription terminator for bacteriophage T7 RNA polymerase
   4092..5075    -  CDS            R1A_SARS2 (fragment): Experimental evidence at protein level: Swiss-Prot protein existence level 1. [Non-structural protein 10]: Plays a pivotal role in viral transcription by stimulating both nsp14 3'-5' exoribonuclease and nsp16 2'-O-methyltransferase activities. Therefore plays an essential role in viral mRNAs cap methylation. From Severe acute respiratory syndrome coronavirus 2 (2019-nCoV) (SARS-CoV-2).
   5083..5103    -  CDS            capTEV™ (fragment): composite tag for in vivo biotinylation, TEV protease cleavage, and 6xHis tagging
   5132..5150    -  CDS            7xHis (fragment): 6xHis affinity tag
   5163..5185    -  RBS            RBS: efficient ribosome binding site from bacteriophage T7 gene 10 (Olins and Rangwala, 1989)
   5200..5224    -  protein_bind   lac operator: The lac repressor binds to the lac operator to inhibit transcription in E. coli. This inhibition can be relieved by adding lactose or isopropyl-β-D-thiogalactopyranoside (IPTG). lac repressor encoded by lacI
   5225..5243    -  promoter       T7 promoter: promoter for bacteriophage T7 RNA polymerase
   5265..5544    +  CDS            TcR (fragment): tetracycline efflux protein; tet; confers resistance to tetracycline
   5552..5629    +  promoter       lacI promoter: lacI
   5630..461     +  CDS            lacI (across the origin): lac repressor; lacI; The lac repressor binds to the lac operator to inhibit transcription in E. coli. This inhibition can be relieved by adding lactose or isopropyl-β-D-thiogalactopyranoside (IPTG).
