[The description below was written by a language model from this plasmid's Addgene catalogue record and pLannotate feature annotations shown in this document.]
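Description:
SARS-CoV-2 Mpro protease (T190I mutant) is a bacterial expression plasmid built on the pET28-LIC backbone, with the insert introduced by ligation-independent cloning. The sequenced construct is 6,251 nt. It is propagated in E. coli through a ColE1/pMB1-type origin accompanied by the rop gene and the pBR322 bom region, and it is selected with kanamycin via the aph(3')-Ia aminoglycoside phosphotransferase (KanR). An f1 phage origin is also present. Short tetracycline-resistance fragments and a partial AmpR promoter appear to be non-functional backbone remnants. The record lists the copy number as unknown.

The payload is the main protease (Mpro, also called 3CLpro or 3C-like protease) of SARS-CoV-2, which is encoded within the ORF1ab polyprotein. The annotation software matches this roughly 980 bp coding segment to the replicase polyprotein 1a entry. The nsp10 text attached to that hit is generic polyprotein annotation and does not describe the insert. The protease carries the T190I substitution, which the depositor describes as a clinical mutant.

Expression is driven by a T7 promoter with an adjacent lac operator and the T7 gene 10 ribosome binding site, and transcription ends at the T7 terminator. A plasmid-borne lacI gene under its own promoter supplies repressor, so transcription stays off until IPTG induction in a host that provides T7 RNA polymerase. Upstream of the insert lie a polyhistidine tag and a short element matching a TEV protease cleavage site, which suggests an N-terminal His tag that can be removed after affinity purification.

The stated purpose is bacterial production of the mutant protease. The record does not describe specific downstream applications.
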