Addgene plasmid #204786: SARS-CoV-2 Mpro protease (T190I mutant - clinical mutant); aliases: 3CLpro, 3C-like
Purpose: Bacterial expression of Sars Cov 2 MPRO T190I mutant
Depositing lab: ASAP Discovery & Frank von Delft. Depositing organization: University of Oxford.
Backbone
  Vector backbone: pET28-LIC
  Vector type: Bacterial Expression
Growth in bacteria
  Bacterial resistance: Kanamycin, 50 μg/mL
  Growth temperature: 37°C
  Growth strain: DH5alpha
  Copy number: Unknown
Gene/Insert
  Gene/Insert name: Sars Cov 2 MPRO
  Species: Sars Cov 2
  Mutation: T190I
  Entrez Gene: ORF1ab (a.k.a. GU280_gp01)
  Cloning method: Ligation Independent Cloning
How to cite: SARS-CoV-2 Mpro protease (T190I mutant - clinical mutant); aliases: 3CLpro, 3C-like was a gift from ASAP Discovery & Frank von Delft (Addgene plasmid # 204786 ; http://n2t.net/addgene:204786 ; RRID:Addgene_204786)
